Addgene plasmid #112504: pLBH547_Tet-Cas14b2Locus
Purpose: Expresses Cas14b2 locus (including crRNA and tracrRNA) under control of a tetracycline inducible promoter
Depositing lab: Jennifer Doudna. Depositing organization: University of California, Berkeley. Publication: Programmed DNA destruction by miniature CRISPR-Cas14 enzymes. Harrington LB, Burstein D, Chen JS, Paez-Espino D, Ma E, Witte IP, Cofsky JC, Kyrpides NC, Banfield JF, Doudna JA. Science. 2018 Oct 18. pii: science.aav4294. doi: 10.1126/science.aav4294. PubMed 30337455.
Backbone
  Vector backbone: p15A
  Vector type: Bacterial Expression, CRISPR
Growth in bacteria
  Bacterial resistance: Chloramphenicol, 25 μg/mL
  Growth temperature: 37°C
  Growth strain: NEB Stable
  Copy number: Low Copy
Gene/Insert
  Gene/Insert name: Cas14b2
  Insert size (bp): 2211
  Promoter: Tet
  Cloning method: Gibson Cloning
  Sequencing primers: 5′ gtgccgatcaacgtAtcattttcg; 3′ acgcagaaaggcccacccgaag
Terms and licenses: Academic/Nonprofit Terms; Industry Terms: Not Available to Industry
How to cite: pLBH547_Tet-Cas14b2Locus was a gift from Jennifer Doudna (Addgene plasmid # 112504 ; http://n2t.net/addgene:112504 ; RRID:Addgene_112504)
