[The description below was written by a language model from this plasmid's Addgene catalogue record and pLannotate feature annotations shown in this document.]
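Description:
pLBH547_Tet-Cas14b2Locus is a low-copy bacterial expression plasmid for CRISPR work, built on a p15A backbone and propagated in E. coli under chloramphenicol selection. The annotated sequence (about 4.7 kb) shows the p15A origin, which is compatible with ColE1-type plasmids and so allows co-maintenance with a second vector. It also shows a chloramphenicol acetyltransferase (cat) gene driven by its native promoter and followed by a lambda t0 terminator. A short fragment matching the RSF origin is also flagged next to p15A, but it is only a partial hit and is probably not a functional second replicon.

The payload is the Cas14b2 locus, recorded as a 2,211 bp insert assembled by Gibson cloning. According to the catalogue entry, it includes the crRNA and tracrRNA components along with the Cas14b2 nuclease gene. Expression is tetracycline-inducible. The plasmid carries the Tn10 tetR repressor gene and the overlapping divergent tetR/tetA promoter region, which spans the sequence origin. TetR binds the tet operators and keeps the locus silent until a tetracycline-class inducer relieves repression, allowing transcription to read into the insert. A T7Te terminator lies downstream of the insert region and closes the transcription unit. The automated feature table does not annotate the Cas14b2 coding sequence, CRISPR array or tracrRNA themselves. That stretch between the tet promoter and the terminator is unlabelled, so the internal organisation of the locus is not given by the record.

The construct is intended for controlled expression of a complete miniature Cas14 system, protein plus guide RNAs, in E. coli, for example to study its RNA components or activity.
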