Features (pLannotate 1.2.2; 8 found; start..end, strand, type, name):
   2308..2335    +  terminator     T7Te terminator: phage T7 early transcription terminator
   2354..2409    -  rep_origin     RSF ori (fragment): Plasmids containing the RSF 1030 origin of replication can be propagated in E. coli cells that contain additional plasmids with compatible origins.
   2497..3042    -  rep_origin     p15A ori: Plasmids containing the medium-copy-number p15A origin of replication can be propagated in E. coli cells that contain a second plasmid with the ColE1 origin.
   3156..3250    -  terminator     lambda t0 terminator: transcription terminator from phage lambda
   3274..3930    -  CDS            cat: CAT_ECOLX - Experimental evidence at protein level: Swiss-Prot protein existence level 1. This enzyme is an effector of chloramphenicol resistance in bacteria. From Escherichia coli. This protein is used as a marker in many commonly used cloning vectors, such as pACYC184.
   3931..4033    -  promoter       cat promoter: promoter of the E. coli cat gene encoding chloramphenicol acetyltransferase
   4063..4686    -  CDS            TetR: tetracycline repressor TetR; tetR from transposon Tn10; TetR binds to the tetracycline operator tetO to inhibit transcription. This inhibition can be relieved by adding tetracycline or doxycycline.
   4705..45      +  promoter       tetR/tetA promoters (across the origin): tetR; overlapping promoters for bacterial tetR and tetA
>Addgene plasmid #112504 | pLBH547_Tet-Cas14b2Locus | addgene full sequence | sequence record 217146 | Addgene NGS Result
ATCGTTGATAGAGTTATTTTACCACTCCCTATCAGTGATAGAGAAAAGAATTCAAAAGATCTAAAGAGGA
GAAAGGATCTATGGAAGAAAGCATTATTACCGGTGTGAAATTCAAACTGCGCATCGATAAAGAAACCACC
AAAAAACTGAACGAGTACTTCGATGAATATGGCAAAGCAATTAACTTCGCCGTGAAGATCATTCAGAAAG
AACTGGCAGATGATCGTTTTGCAGGTAAAGCAAAACTGGACCAGAATAAAAACCCGATCCTGGATGAAAA
CGGCAAAAAAATCTATGAATTCCCGGATGAATTTTGCAGCTGTGGTAAACAGGTTAACAAGTACGTTAAC
AACAAACCGTTTTGCCAAGAGTGCTATAAAATCCGCTTTACCGAAAATGGTATTCGCAAACGTATGTATA
GCGCCAAAGGTCGTAAAGCCGAACATAAAATCAATATCCTGAACAGCACCAACAAGATCAGCAAAACCCA
TTTTAACTATGCCATTCGCGAAGCCTTCATTCTGGATAAAAGCATCAAAAAGCAGCGCAAAAAACGTAAT
GAACGTCTGCGTGAAAGTAAAAAACGTCTGCAGCAGTTTATCGATATGCGTGATGGTAAACGTGAAATTT
GCCCGACCATTAAAGGTCAGAAAGTGGATCGTTTTATTCATCCGAGCTGGATCACCAAAGATAAAAAGCT
GGAAGATTTTCGCGGTTATACCCTGAGCATTATCAACAGCAAAATTAAGATTCTGGATCGCAACATCAAA
CGCGAAGAAAAAAGCCTGAAAGAAAAAGGCCAGATCATCTTTAAAGCCAAACGTCTGATGCTGGATAAAT
CCATTCGTTTTGTTGGTGATCGCAAAGTGCTGTTTACAATTAGTAAAACCCTGCCGAAAGAGTATGAACT
GGATCTGCCGAGCAAAGAAAAACGGCTGAATTGGCTGAAAGAGAAGATCGAGATTATCAAGAACCAGAAA
CCGAAATATGCCTATCTGCTGCGCAAAAACATTGAGAGCGAAAAAAAACCGAACTATGAGTACTATCTGC
AGTACACCCTGGAAATTAAACCGGAACTGAAAGATTTTTATGATGGTGCCATTGGTATTGACCGTGGCAT
TAATCATATTGCCGTTTGCACCTTTATTAGCAACGATGGTAAAGTTACCCCTCCGAAATTTTTCAGCAGC
GGTGAAATTCTGCGTCTGAAAAATCTGCAGAAAGAGCGTGATCGCTTTCTGCTGCGTAAACACAACAAAA
ATCGCAAAAAAGGCAACATGCGCGTGATCGAAAACAAAATCAATCTGATCCTGCACCGTTATAGCAAGCA
GATTGTTGATATGGCCAAAAAGCTGAATGCCAGCATTGTTTTTGAAGAACTGGGTCGTATTGGTAAAAGC
CGCACCAAAATGAAAAAAAGCCAGCGTTATAAACTGAGCCTGTTCATCTTCAAGAAACTGAGCGATCTGG
TTGATTACAAAAGCCGTCGTGAAGGTATTCGTGTTACCTATGTTCCGCCTGAATATACCAGCAAAGAATG
TAGCCATTGCGGTGAAAAAGTTAATACCCAGCGTCCGTTTAATGGCAACTATAGCCTGTTTAAATGCAAC
AAATGTGGCATCCAGCTGAACAGCGATTATAATGCAAGCATCAACATTGCGAAAAAGGGCCTGAAAATTC
CGAATAGCACCTAATAATGTTGGTTAAGCCACAATATGGAATATTGTTCTTATGGACAGTATTGACTTAA
ATTAATAATCTTCGAAGGCTATATGCGGAAGATTTGGCGTTGTTGTAACGCAATAAGGGGTAACCCTGAA
AAGGTTTGAAATCATATAAACCTAGTTTTATTTGAGTTTAGGCTCAGATAAAATGAACAGACCAATCTTT
AATTCCGTTCTGATTTAAAAAATCAGAATCTCTTTATAAATAGTATTACAAAAAGTGTACATTCCAAAAT
CCGAAAGCAGAATTGACCTTTTTAAGCCTAAAAAAGCCAAATTTCAAGGCTCTTTCATACTCAGAACAAA
GGGATTAAGGAATGCAACTACCTTACACCGCTTGCGAAAGTTGTCAGAAGATAATCTTTCATACTCAGAA
CAAAGGGATTAAGGAATGCAACTATCTTATCCATTTCTTGACATCAAATTTTCTTGCAGCATCTGAATTG
CTTAATTGCTTTCCTTGCTTCAGCAGGAAATAGCCAAGATTTTCCAGTTCTGCTGGCGTTATTGCAAGCA
CGGGGATTTTGTGCTTGCTGTAGATTTTGTTCTTCAGGACCTTCTTTTTCCATGCTAGAGTCACACTGGC
TCACCTTCGGGTGGGCCTTTCTGCGTTTATACCTAGGGATATATTCCGCTTCCTCGCTCACTGACTCGCT
ACGCTCGGTCGTTCGACTGCGGCGAGCGGAAATGGCTTACGAACGGGGCGGAGATTTCCTGGAAGATGCC
AGGAAGATACTTAACAGGGAAGTGAGAGGGCCGCGGCAAAGCCGTTTTTCCATAGGCTCCGCCCCCCTGA
CAAGCATCACGAAATCTGACGCTCAAATCAGTGGTGGCGAAACCCGACAGGACTATAAAGATACCAGGCG
TTTCCCCCTGGCGGCTCCCTCGTGCGCTCTCCTGTTCCTGCCTTTCGGTTTACCGGTGTCATTCCGCTGT
TATGGCCGCGTTTGTCTCATTCCACGCCTGACACTCAGTTCCGGGTAGGCAGTTCGCTCCAAGCTGGACT
GTATGCACGAACCCCCCGTTCAGTCCGACCGCTGCGCCTTATCCGGTAACTATCGTCTTGAGTCCAACCC
GGAAAGACATGCAAAAGCACCACTGGCAGCAGCCACTGGTAATTGATTTAGAGGAGTTAGTCTTGAAGTC
ATGCGCCGGTTAAGGCTAAACTGAAAGGACAAGTTTTGGTGACTGCGCTCCTCCAAGCCAGTTACCTCGG
TTCAAAGAGTTGGTAGCTCAGAGAACCTTCGAAAAACCGCCCTGCAAGGCGGTTTTTTCGTTTTCAGAGC
AAGAGATTACGCGCAGACCAAAACGATCTCAAGAAGATCATCTTATTAATCAGATAAAATATTTCTAGAT
TTCAGTGCAATTTATCTCTTCAAATGTAGCACCTGAAGTCAGCCCCATACGATATAAGTTGTTACTAGTG
CTTGGATTCTCACCAATAAAAAACGCCCGGCGGCAACCGAGCGTTCTGAACAAATCCAGATGGAGTTCTG
AGGTCATTACTGGATCTATCAACAGGAGTCCAAGCGAGCTCGATATCAAATTACGCCCCGCCCTGCCACT
CATCGCAGTACTGTTGTAATTCATTAAGCATTCTGCCGACATGGAAGCCATCACAAACGGCATGATGAAC
CTGAATCGCCAGCGGCATCAGCACCTTGTCGCCTTGCGTATAATATTTGCCCATGGTGAAAACGGGGGCG
AAGAAGTTGTCCATATTGGCCACGTTTAAATCAAAACTGGTGAAACTCACCCAGGGATTGGCTGAGACGA
AAAACATATTCTCAATAAACCCTTTAGGGAAATAGGCCAGGTTTTCACCGTAACACGCCACATCTTGCGA
ATATATGTGTAGAAACTGCCGGAAATCGTCGTGGTATTCACTCCAGAGCGATGAAAACGTTTCAGTTTGC
TCATGGAAAACGGTGTAACAAGGGTGAACACTATCCCATATCACCAGCTCACCGTCTTTCATTGCCATAC
GAAATTCCGGATGAGCATTCATCAGGCGGGCAAGAATGTGAATAAAGGCCGGATAAAACTTGTGCTTATT
TTTCTTTACGGTCTTTAAAAAGGCCGTAATATCCAGCTGAACGGTCTGGTTATAGGTACATTGAGCAACT
GACTGAAATGCCTCAAAATGTTCTTTACGATGCCATTGGGATATATCAACGGTGGTATATCCAGTGATTT
TTTTCTCCATTTTAGCTTCCTTAGCTCCTGAAAATCTCGATAACTCAAAAAATACGCCCGGTAGTGATCT
TATTTCATTATGGTGAAAGTTGGAACCTCTTACGTGCCGATCAACGTCTCATTTTCGCCAGATATCGACG
TCTTAAGACCCACTTTCACATTTAAGTTGTTTTTCTAATCCGCATATGATCAATTCAAGGCCGAATAAGA
AGGCTGGCTCTGCACCTTGGTGATCAAATAATTCGATAGCTTGTCGTAATAATGGCGGCATACTATCAGT
AGTAGGTGTTTCCCTTTCTTCTTTAGCGACTTGATGCTCTTGATCTTCCAATACGCAACCTAAAGTAAAA
TGCCCCACAGCGCTGAGTGCATATAATGCATTCTCTAGTGAAAAACCTTGTTGGCATAAAAAGGCTAATT
GATTTTCGAGAGTTTCATACTGTTTTTCTGTAGGCCGTGTACCTAAATGTACTTTTGCTCCATCGCGATG
ACTTAGTAAAGCACATCTAAAACTTTTAGCGTTATTACGTAAAAAATCTTGCCAGCTTTCCCCTTCTAAA
GGGCAAAAGTGAGTATGGTGCCTATCTAACATCTCAATGGCTAAGGCGTCGAGCAAAGCCCGCTTATTTT
TTACATGCCAATACAATGTAGGCTGCTCTACACCTAGCTTCTGGGCGAGTTTACGGGTTGTTAAACCTTC
GATTCCGACCTCATTAAGCAGCTCTAATGCGCTGTTAATCACTTTACTTTTATCTAATCTAGACATCATT
AATTCCTAATTTTTGTTGACACTCT
